>Addgene plasmid #213389 | GIL-6 | addgene full sequence | sequence record 422580 | Addgene NGS Result
GACGGATCGGGAGATCTCCCGATCCCCTATGGTGCACTCTCAGTACAATCTGCTCTGATGCCGCATAGTT
AAGCCAGTATCTGCTCCCTGCTTGTGTGTTGGAGGTCGCTGAGTAGTGCGCGAGCAAAATTTAAGCTACA
ACAAGGCAAGGCTTGACCGACAATTGCATGAAGAATCTGCTTAGGGTTAGGCGTTTTGCGCTGCTTCGCG
ATGTACGGGCCAGATATACGCGTTGACATTGATTATTGACTAGTTATTAATAGTAATCAATTACGGGGTC
ATTAGTTCATAGCCCATATATGGAGTTCCGCGTTACATAACTTACGGTAAATGGCCCGCCTGGCTGACCG
CCCAACGACCCCCGCCCATTGACGTCAATAATGACGTATGTTCCCATAGTAACGCCAATAGGGACTTTCC
ATTGACGTCAATGGGTGGAGTATTTACGGTAAACTGCCCACTTGGCAGTACATCAAGTGTATCATATGCC
AAGTACGCCCCCTATTGACGTCAATGACGGTAAATGGCCCGCCTGGCATTATGCCCAGTACATGACCTTA
TGGGACTTTCCTACTTGGCAGTACATCTACGTATTAGTCATCGCTATTACCATGGTGATGCGGTTTTGGC
AGTACATCAATGGGCGTGGATAGCGGTTTGACTCACGGGGATTTCCAAGTCTCCACCCCATTGACGTCAA
TGGGAGTTTGTTTTGGCACCAAAATCAACGGGACTTTCCAAAATGTCGTAACAACTCCGCCCCATTGACG
CAAATGGGCGGTAGGCGTGTACGGTGGGAGGTCTATATAAGCAGAGCTCTCTGGCTAACTAGAGAACCCA
CTGCTTACTGGCTTATCGAAATTAATACGACTCACTATAGGGAGACCCAAGCTGGCTAGCGTTTAAACTT
AAGACCATGAGCAGCAGCTGCTCAGGGCTGAGCAGGGTCCTGGTGGCCGTGGCTACAGCCCTGGTGTCTG
CCTCCTCCGAACAAAAACTCATCTCAGAAGAGGATCTGAAGCTTGTGCCACCTGGCGAGGACAGCAAGGA
CGTGGCCGCCCCTCACAGGCAGCCTCTGACCAGCAGCGAGAGGATCGACAAGCAGATCAGGTACATCCTG
GACGGCATCTCCGCCCTGAGGATCCTGTACTACACCGCCCAGGGCGAGCCCTTCCCCAATAATCTGGATA
AGCTGTGCGGCCCCAATAATAACCTGAATCTGCCCAAGATGGCCGAGAAGGACGGCTGCTTCCAGTCCGG
CTTCAACGAGGAGACCTGCCTGGTGAAGATCATCACAGGCCTGCTGGAGTTCGAGGTGTACCTGGAGTAC
CTGACCAGGGATCAGAAGATCCTGAATCCTTCCGCCCTGTCCCTGCACAGCAAGCTGAGAGCCGTGCAGA
TGAGCACCAAGGTGCTGATCCAGTTCCTGCAGAAGAAGGCCAAGAACCTGGATGCCATCACAACCCCTGA
CCCTACCACCAATGCCTCCCTGCTGACCAAGCTGACCTCCGGCAAGGACGTGTTCCAGAAGAAGAAGCTG
GGCTGTCAGCTGCTGAGGAGCTTCAAGGAGTTCCTGCAGTCCAGCCTGAGGGCCCTGAGACAGATGGGCG
GCGGCGGATCCGCGGCCGCAGAGTTCAGATCCTGCGACAAGACCCACACCTGTCCTCCTTGTCCTGCTCC
TGAGGCTGAGGGCGCTCCTTCTGTGTTTCTGTTCCCCCCAAAGCCTAAGGATACCCTGATGATCTCCAGA
ACCCCTGAGGTGACATGTGTGGTGGTGGATGTGTCTCATGAGGACCCCGAGGTGAAGTTCAACTGGTACG
TGGATGGCGTGGAGGTGCACAATGCTAAGACCAAGCCTAGGGAGGAGCAGTACAACTCCACCTACAGAGT
GGTGTCTGTGCTGACAGTGCTGCATCAGGATTGGCTGAACGGCAAGGAGTACAAGTGCAAGGTGTCCAAC
AAGGCTCTGCCTGCTCCTATCGAAAAGACCATCTCCAAGGCTAAGGGACAGCCTAGAGAGCCTCAGGTGT
ACACACTGCCTCCATCTAGGGAGGAGATGACCAAGAATCAGGTGTCCCTGACCTGTCTGGTGAAGGGCTT
CTACCCTTCTGATATCGCTGTGGAGTGGGAGTCTAATGGCCAGCCCGAGAACAATTACAAGACCACCCCT
CCTGTGCTGGATTCTGACGGCTCCTTCTTCCTGTACTCCAAACTGACCGTGGACAAGTCTAGATGGCAGC
AGGGCAACGTGTTCTCTTGTTCCGTGATGCACGAGGCTCTGCACAATCACTATACCCAGAAGTCCCTGTC
TCTGTCTCATGGCAAGTGAGGATCCACTAGTCCAGTGTGGTGGAATTTCGAGTCTAGAGGGCCCGTTTAA
ACCCGCTGATCAGCCTCGACTGTGCCTTCTAGTTGCCAGCCATCTGTTGTTTGCCCCTCCCCCGTGCCTT
CCTTGACCCTGGAAGGTGCCACTCCCACTGTCCTTTCCTAATAAAATGAGGAAATTGCATCGCATTGTCT
GAGTAGGTGTCATTCTATTCTGGGGGGTGGGGTGGGGCAGGACAGCAAGGGGGAGGATTGGGAAGACAAT
AGCAGGCATGCTGGGGATGCGGTGGGCTCTATGGCTTCTGAGGCGGAAAGAACCAGCTGGGGCTCTAGGG
GGTATCCCC
[124 nt withheld, positions 2670-2793]
C
[91 nt withheld, positions 2795-2885]
A
[49 nt withheld, positions 2887-2935]
CCTTTGACGTTGGAGTCCACGTTCTTT
[37 nt withheld, positions 2963-2999]
ACCCTATCTCGGTCTATTCTTTTGATTTATAAGGGATTTTGCCGATTTCGGCCTATTGGTTAAAAAATGA
GCTGATTTAACAAAAATTTAACGCGAATTAATTCTGTGGAATGTGTGTCAGTTAGGGTGTGGAAAGTCCC
CAGGCTCCCCAGCAGGCAGAAGTATGCAAAGCATGCATCTCAATTAGTCAGCAACCAGGTGTGGAAAGTC
CCCAGGCTCCCCAGCAGGCAGAAGTATGCAAAGCATGCATCTCAATTAGTCAGCAACCATAGTCCCGCCC
CTAACTCCGCCCATCCCGCCCCTAACTCCGCCCAGTTCCGCCCATTCTCCGCCCCATGGCTGACTAATTT
TTTTTATTTATGCAGAGGCCGAGGCCGCCTCTGCCTCTGAGCTATTCCAGAAGTAGTGAGGAGGCTTTTT
TGGAGGCCTAGGCTTTTGCAAAAAGCTCCCGGGAGCTTGTATATCCATTTTCGGATCTGATCAAGAGACA
GGATGAGGATCGTTTCGCATGATTGAACAAGATGGATTGCACGCAGGTTCTCCGGCCGCTTGGGTGGAGA
GGCTATTCGGCTATGACTGGGCACAACAGACAATCGGCTGCTCTGATGCCGCCGTGTTCCGGCTGTCAGC
GCAGGGGCGCCCGGTTCTTTTTGTCAAGACCGACCTGTCCGGTGCCCTGAATGAACTGCAGGACGAGGCA
GCGCGGCTATCGTGGCTGGCCACGACGGGCGTTCCTTGCGCAGCTGTGCTCGACGTTGTCACTGAAGCGG
GAAGGGACTGGCTGCTATTGGGCGAAGTGCCGGGGCAGGATCTCCTGTCATCTCACCTTGCTCCTGCCGA
GAAAGTATCCATCATGGCTGATGCAATGCGGCGGCTGCATACGCTTGATCCGGCTACCTGCCCATTCGAC
CACCAAGCGAAACATCGCATCGAGCGAGCACGTACTCGGATGGAAGCCGGTCTTGTCGATCAGGATGATC
TGGACGAAGAGCATCAGGGGCTCGCGCCAGCCGAACTGTTCGCCAGGCTCAAGGCGCGCATGCCCGACGG
CGAGGATCTCGTCGTGACCCATGGCGATGCCTGCTTGCCGAATATCATGGTGGAAAATGGCCGCTTTTCT
GGATTCATCGACTGTGGCCGGCTGGGTGTGGCGGACCGCTATCAGGACATAGCGTTGGCTACCCGTGATA
TTGCTGAAGAGCTTGGCGGCGAATGGGCTGACCGCTTCCTCGTGCTTTACGGTATCGCCGCTCCCGATTC
GCAGCGCATCGCCTTCTATCGCCTTCTTGACGAGTTCTTCTGAGCGGGACTCTGGGGTTCGAAATGACCG
ACCAAGCGACGCCCAACCTGCCATCACGAGATTTCGATTCCACCGCCGCCTTCTATGAAAGGTTGGGCTT
CGGAATCGTTTTCCGGGACGCCGGCTGGATGATCCTCCAGCGCGGGGATCTCATGCTGGAGTTCTTCGCC
CACCCCAACTTGTTTATTGCAGCTTATAATGGTTACAAATAAAGCAATAGCATCACAAATTTCACAAATA
AAGCATTTTTTTCACTGCATTCTAGTTGTGGTTTGTCCAAACTCATCAATGTATCTTATCATGTCTGTAT
ACCGTCGACCTCTAGCTAGAGCTTGGCGTAATCATGGTCATAGCTGTTTCCTGTGTGAAATTGTTATCCG
CTCACAATTCCACACAACATACGAGCCGGAAGCATAAAGTGTAAAGCCTGGGGTGCCTAATGAGTGAGCT
AACTCACATTAATTGCGTTGCGCTCACTGCCCGCTTTCCAGTCGGGAAACCTGTCGTGCCAGCTGCATTA
ATGAATCGGCCAACGCGCGGGGAGAGGCGGTTTGCGTATTGGGCGCTCTTCCGCTTCCTCGCTCACTGAC
TCGCTGCGCTCGGTCGTTCGGCTGCGGCGAGCGGTATCAGCTCACTCAAAGGCGGTAATACGGTTATCCA
CAGAATCAGGGGATAACGCAGGAAAGAACATGTGAGCAAAAGGCCAGCAAAAGGCCAGGAACCGTAAAAA
GGCCGCGTTGCTGGCGTTTTTCCATAGGCTCCGCCCCCCTGACGAGCATCACAAAAATCGACGCTCAAGT
CAGAGGTGGCGAAACCCGACAGGACTATAAAGATACCAGGCGTTTCCCCCTGGAAGCTCCCTCGTGCGCT
CTCCTGTTCCGACCCTGCCGCTTACCGGATACCTGTCCGCCTTTCTCCCTTCGGGAAGCGTGGCGCTTTC
TCATAGCTCACGCTGTAGGTATCTCAGTTCGGTGTAGGTCGTTCGCTCCAAGCTGGGCTGTGTGCACGAA
CCCCCCGTTCAGCCCGACCGCTGCGCCTTATCCGGTAACTATCGTCTTGAGTCCAACCCGGTAAGACACG
ACTTATCGCCACTGGCAGCAGCCACTGGTAACAGGATTAGCAGAGCGAGGTATGTAGGCGGTGCTACAGA
GTTCTTGAAGTGGTGGCCTAACTACGGCTACACTAGAAGAACAGTATTTGGTATCTGCGCTCTGCTGAAG
CCAGTTACCTTCGGAAAAAGAGTTGGTAGCTCTTGATCCGGCAAACAAACCACCGCTGGTAGCGGTGGTT
TTTTTGTTTGCAAGCAGCAGATTACGCGCAGAAAAAAAGGATCTCAAGAAGATCCTTTGATCTTTTCTAC
GGGGTCTGACGCTCAGTGGAACGAAAACTCACGTTAAGGGATTTTGGTCATGAGATTATCAAAAAGGATC
TTCACCTAGATCCTTTTAAATTAAAAATGAAGTTTTAAATCAATCTAAAGTATATATGAGTAAACTTGGT
CTGACAGTTACCAATGCTTAATCAGTGAGGCACCTATCTCAGCGATCTGTCTATTTCGTTCATCCATAGT
TGCCTGACTCCCCGTCGTGTAGATAACTACGATACGGGAGGGCTTACCATCTGGCCCCAGTGCTGCAATG
ATACCGCGAGACCCACGCTCACCGGCTCCAGATTTATCAGCAATAAACCAGCCAGCCGGAAGGGCCGAGC
GCAGAAGTGGTCCTGCAACTTTATCCGCCTCCATCCAGTCTATTAATTGTTGCCGGGAAGCTAGAGTAAG
TAGTTCGCCAGTTAATAGTTTGCGCAACGTTGTTGCCATTGCTACAGGCATCGTGGTGTCACGCTCGTCG
TTTGGTATGGCTTCATTCAGCTCCGGTTCCCAACGATCAAGGCGAGTTACATGATCCCCCATGTTGTGCA
AAAAAGCGGTTAGCTCCTTCGGTCCTCCGATCGTTGTCAGAAGTAAGTTGGCCGCAGTGTTATCACTCAT
GGTTATGGCAGCACTGCATAATTCTCTTACTGTCATGCCATCCGTAAGATGCTTTTCTGTGACTGGTGAG
TACTCAACCAAGTCATTCTGAGAATAGTGTATGCGGCGACCGAGTTGCTCTTGCCCGGCGTCAATACGGG
ATAATACCGCGCCACATAGCAGAACTTTAAAAGTGCTCATCATTGGAAAACGTTCTTCGGGGCGAAAACT
CTCAAGGATCTTACCGCTGTTGAGATCCAGTTCGATGTAACCCACTCGTGCACCCAACTGATCTTCAGCA
TCTTTTACTTTCACCAGCGTTTCTGGGTGAGCAAAAACAGGAAGGCAAAATGCCGCAAAAAAGGGAATAA
GGGCGACACGGAAATGTTGAATACTCATACTCTTCCTTTTTCAATATTATTGAAGCATTTATCAGGGTTA
TTGTCTCATGAGCGGATACATATTTGAATGTATTTAGAAAAATAAACAAATAGGGGTTCCGCGCACATTT
CCCCGAAAAGTGCCACCTGACGTC
Features (pLannotate 1.2.2; 22 found; start..end, strand, type, name):
     28..80      -  misc_feature   bom (fragment): basis of mobility region from pBR322
    235..614     +  enhancer       CMV enhancer: human cytomegalovirus immediate early enhancer
    615..818     +  promoter       CMV promoter: human cytomegalovirus (CMV) immediate early promoter
    814..847     +  LTR            5' LTR (truncated) (fragment): truncated 5' long terminal repeat (LTR) from HIV-1
    863..881     +  promoter       T7 promoter: promoter for bacteriophage T7 RNA polymerase
    917..988     +  CDS            IL11RA (fragment): I11RA_HUMAN - Experimental evidence at protein level: Swiss-Prot protein existence level 1. [Isoform HCR2]: Soluble form of IL11 receptor (sIL11RA) that acts as an agonist of IL11 activity (PubMed:30279168, PubMed:26876177). The IL11:sIL11RA complex binds to IL6ST/gp130 on cell surfaces and induces signaling also on cells that do not express membrane-bound IL11RA in a process called IL11 trans-signaling (PubMed:30279168, PubMed:26876177). From Homo sapiens (Human).
   1025..1606    +  CDS            IL6 (fragment): IL6_HUMAN - Also known as IFNB2. Experimental evidence at protein level: Swiss-Prot protein existence level 1. Acts as an essential factor in bone homeostasis and on vessels directly or indirectly by induction of VEGF, resulting in increased angiogenesis activity and vascular permeability (PubMed:17075861, PubMed:12794819). Induces, through 'trans-signaling' and synergistically with IL1B and TNF, the production of VEGF (PubMed:12794819). Involved in metabolic controls, is discharged into the bloodstream after muscle contraction increasing lipolysis and improving insulin resistance (PubMed:2082
   1631..2326    +  CDS            IGHG1 (fragment): IGHG1_HUMAN - Experimental evidence at protein level: Swiss-Prot protein existence level 1. Constant region of immunoglobulin heavy chains. Immunoglobulins, also known as antibodies, are membrane-bound or secreted glycoproteins produced by B lymphocytes. In the recognition phase of humoral immunity, the membrane-bound immunoglobulins serve as receptors which, upon binding of a specific antigen, trigger the clonal expansion and differentiation of B lymphocytes into immunoglobulins- secreting plasma cells. Secreted immunoglobulins mediate the effector phase of humoral immunity, which results in
   2400..2624    +  polyA_signal   bGH poly(A) signal: bovine growth hormone polyadenylation signal
   2628..2649    +  promoter       SV40 promoter (fragment): SV40 enhancer and early promoter
   2670..3098    +  rep_origin     f1 ori (sequence partly withheld): f1 bacteriophage origin of replication; arrow indicates direction of (+) strand synthesis
   3112..3441    +  promoter       SV40 promoter: SV40 enhancer and early promoter
   3508..4299    +  CDS            neo: KKA2_KLEPN - Also known as kan, nptII. Experimental evidence at protein level: Swiss-Prot protein existence level 1. Resistance to kanamycin, neomycin, paromomycin, ribostamycin, butirosin and gentamicin B. From Klebsiella pneumoniae.
   4323..4481    +  CDS            ble (fragment): BLE_KLEPN - Experimental evidence at protein level: Swiss-Prot protein existence level 1. Binding protein with a strong affinity to the bleomycin family of antibiotics. Binds to CL990; an antimitotic-antibiotic compound. From Klebsiella pneumoniae.
   4476..4597    +  polyA_signal   SV40 poly(A) signal: SV40 polyadenylation signal
   4670..4686    -  protein_bind   lac operator: The lac repressor binds to the lac operator to inhibit transcription in E. coli. This inhibition can be relieved by adding lactose or isopropyl-β-D-thiogalactopyranoside (IPTG). lac repressor encoded by lacI
   4694..4724    -  promoter       lac promoter: promoter for the E. coli lac operon
   4739..4760    -  protein_bind   CAP binding site: CAP binding activates transcription in the presence of cAMP. E. coli catabolite activator protein
   4773..4865    -  CDS            lacI (fragment): lac repressor; lacI; The lac repressor binds to the lac operator to inhibit transcription in E. coli. This inhibition can be relieved by adding lactose or isopropyl-β-D-thiogalactopyranoside (IPTG).
   5048..5636    -  rep_origin     ori: high-copy-number ColE1/pMB1/pBR322/pUC origin of replication
   5807..6667    -  CDS            AmpR: β-lactamase; bla; confers resistance to ampicillin, carbenicillin, and related antibiotics
   6668..6772    -  promoter       AmpR promoter: bla
