[The description below was written by a language model from this plasmid's Addgene catalogue record and pLannotate feature annotations shown in this document.]
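Description:
GIL-6 is a mammalian expression plasmid built on a pcDNA3.1 backbone, about 6.8 kb in total, that encodes a synthetic human chimeric cytokine combining elements of interleukin-6 and leukemia inhibitory factor (LIF). According to the record, the molecule was designed in silico from structural information and the DNA was made by gene synthesis, then placed between HindIII and NotI sites. In bacteria the plasmid is maintained at high copy through a ColE1/pUC-type origin and selected with ampicillin via the β-lactamase gene. An f1 origin is also present. For mammalian cells, an SV40 early promoter drives a neomycin phosphotransferase cassette with an SV40 polyadenylation signal, allowing G418 selection of stable transfectants.

The catalogue entry lists T7 as the promoter, but the feature table shows the T7 promoter lying just downstream of the CMV immediate-early enhancer and promoter, which is what would drive transcription in mammalian cells. The T7 site mainly serves as a sequencing primer site or for in vitro transcription. The open reading frame begins with a short fragment annotated as IL-11 receptor alpha; its position suggests a secretion signal, though the record does not say so. This is followed by the roughly 600 bp cytokine segment, which the annotation tool recognises as IL-6; the LIF-derived portions are not separately annotated. A human IgG1 Fc region is fused at the C terminus, and the record also lists an N-terminal Myc tag, which is not called out in the feature table. A bovine growth hormone polyadenylation signal terminates the transcript. The Fc and Myc tags could serve for purification and detection. The associated work concerns engineered IL-6-derived cytokines that recruit artificial receptor complexes.
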