Addgene plasmid #213389: GIL-6
Purpose: Expresses a chimeric cytokine between IL-6 and LIF
Depositing lab: Jurgen Scheller. Depositing organization: Heinrich-Heine-Universitaet Duesseldorf. Publication: Engineered interleukin-6-derived cytokines recruit artificial receptor complexes and disclose CNTF signaling via the OSMR. Rafii P, Cruz PR, Ettich J, Seibel C, Padrini G, Wittich C, Lang A, Petzsch P, Kohrer K, Moll JM, Floss DM, Scheller J. J Biol Chem. 2024 May;300(5):107251. doi: 10.1016/j.jbc.2024.107251. Epub 2024 Apr 1. PubMed 38569939.
Backbone
  Vector backbone: pcDNA3.1
  Backbone manufacturer: BioCat GmbH
  Backbone size w/o insert (bp): 6196
  Total vector size (bp): 6800
  Vector type: Mammalian Expression
  Selectable markers: Neomycin (select with G418) ; Kanamycin
Growth in bacteria
  Bacterial resistance: Ampicillin, 100 μg/mL
  Growth temperature: 37°C
  Growth strain: DH5alpha
  Copy number: High Copy
Gene/Insert
  Gene/Insert name: GIL-6 (alt name: Chimeric synthetic cytokine between IL-6 and LIF)
  Species: H. sapiens (human)
  Insert size (bp): 604
  GenBank ID: NC_000007.14 NC_000022.11
  Promoter: T7
  Tag / fusion protein: IgG1-Fc-tag (C terminal on backbone); Myc-tg (N terminal on backbone)
  Cloning method: Restriction Enzyme; 5′ cloning site HindIII (not destroyed); 3′ cloning site NotI (not destroyed)
  Sequencing primers: 5′ TAATACGACTCACTATAGGG; 3′ AGGCACAGTCGAGGCTG
Resource information
  A portion of this plasmid was derived from a plasmid made by: The molecule was structure-based in-silico designed. The DNA was then synthesized and ordered from BioCat GmbH
Terms and licenses: Academic/Nonprofit Terms; Industry Terms: Not Available to Industry
How to cite: GIL-6 was a gift from Jurgen Scheller (Addgene plasmid # 213389 ; http://n2t.net/addgene:213389 ; RRID:Addgene_213389)
